Addgene plasmid #122920: YIp LYS2-KanMx
Purpose: (Empty Backbone) LYS2-KanMx integrating (YIp) vector for stable genomic integration in the BY4741 background.
Depositing lab: Randy Hampton. Depositing organization: University of California, San Diego (UCSD). Publication: ICE plasmids: combining the ease of yeast recombination cloning with the stability of genomic integration. Flagg MP, Kao A, Hampton RY. Yeast. 2019 May 10. doi: 10.1002/yea.3400. PubMed 31074531.
Backbone
  Vector backbone: YIp
  Vector type: Yeast Expression ; Yeast Recombination Cloning
Growth in bacteria
  Bacterial resistance: Ampicillin, 100 μg/mL
  Growth temperature: 37°C
  Growth strain: DH5alpha
  Copy number: High Copy
Gene/Insert
  Gene/Insert name: None
Terms and licenses: Academic/Nonprofit Terms; Industry Terms: Not Available to Industry
How to cite: YIp LYS2-KanMx was a gift from Randy Hampton (Addgene plasmid # 122920 ; http://n2t.net/addgene:122920 ; RRID:Addgene_122920)
