[The description below was written by a language model from this plasmid's Addgene catalogue record and pLannotate feature annotations shown in this document.]
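Description:
YIp LYS2-KanMx is an empty yeast integrating plasmid (YIp) of about 9.5 kb, intended for stable genomic integration in the Saccharomyces cerevisiae BY4741 background and catalogued for yeast expression and recombination cloning. As expected for an integrating vector, the annotated features include no yeast replication origin or centromere, so it can persist in yeast only by recombining into the chromosome. In E. coli it replicates from a high-copy ColE1/pUC-type origin and is selected with ampicillin through the bla gene and its promoter. An f1 origin is also present, which in principle allows single-stranded DNA production. Short bom, rop and lacI fragments are remnants of pBR322-type and pBluescript-type parent vectors.

The plasmid carries two yeast markers. The first is the complete LYS2 gene with its native promoter, encoding alpha-aminoadipate reductase. It supplies lysine prototrophy and presumably also the homology that directs integration to the LYS2 locus. A short fragment of the adjacent RAD16 gene came along with this genomic segment. The second marker is the kanMX cassette, in the opposite orientation, which provides drug selection in yeast (normally with G418). No insert or dedicated yeast expression promoter is recorded. The cloning region is a pBluescript multiple cloning site flanked by T3 and T7 promoters and set within a lac promoter/operator and lacZα fragment context. Users place their own expression cassette here, and the vector-type field suggests this can be done by recombination cloning in yeast. The resulting construct can then be integrated, giving stable single-locus expression rather than the variable copy number and loss associated with episomal plasmids.
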