Features (pLannotate 1.2.2; 19 found; start..end, strand, type, name):
     33..84      -  misc_feature   bom (fragment): basis of mobility region from pBR322
     89..328     +  promoter       LYS2 promoter: S. cerevisiae LYS2
    329..4507    +  CDS            LYS2: alpha-aminoadipate reductase, required for lysine biosynthesis; S. cerevisiae LYS2; yeast auxotrophic marker
   4638..4886    -  CDS            RAD16 (fragment): RAD16_YEAST - Experimental evidence at protein level: Swiss-Prot protein existence level 1. Component of the global genome repair (GGR) complex which promotes global genome nucleotide excision repair (GG-NER) which removes DNA damage from nontranscribing DNA. Involved in differential repair of DNA after UV damage. Will repair preferentially the MAT-alpha locus compared with the HML-alpha locus. From Saccharomyces cerevisiae (strain ATCC 204508 / S288c) (Baker's yeast).
   4892..4941    -  misc_feature   bom (fragment): basis of mobility region from pBR322
   5043..5078    -  CDS            rop (fragment): Rop protein, which maintains plasmids at low copy number; rop
   5158..6514    -  gene           kanMX: yeast selectable marker conferring kanamycin resistance (Wach et al., 1994)
   6587..6691    +  promoter       AmpR promoter: bla
   6692..7552    +  CDS            AmpR: β-lactamase; bla; confers resistance to ampicillin, carbenicillin, and related antibiotics
   7723..8311    +  rep_origin     ori: high-copy-number ColE1/pMB1/pBR322/pUC origin of replication
   8494..8586    +  CDS            lacI (fragment): lac repressor; lacI; The lac repressor binds to the lac operator to inhibit transcription in E. coli. This inhibition can be relieved by adding lactose or isopropyl-β-D-thiogalactopyranoside (IPTG).
   8599..8620    +  protein_bind   CAP binding site: CAP binding activates transcription in the presence of cAMP. E. coli catabolite activator protein
   8635..8665    +  promoter       lac promoter: promoter for the E. coli lac operon
   8673..8689    +  protein_bind   lac operator: The lac repressor binds to the lac operator to inhibit transcription in E. coli. This inhibition can be relieved by adding lactose or isopropyl-β-D-thiogalactopyranoside (IPTG). lac repressor encoded by lacI
   8734..8752    +  promoter       T3 promoter: promoter for bacteriophage T3 RNA polymerase
   8765..8872    +  misc_feature   MCS: pBluescript multiple cloning site
   8881..8899    -  promoter       T7 promoter: promoter for bacteriophage T7 RNA polymerase
   8907..9062    +  CDS            lacZα (fragment): LacZα fragment of β-galactosidase; lacZ fragment
   9066..5       +  rep_origin     f1 ori (across the origin) (sequence partly withheld): f1 bacteriophage origin of replication; arrow indicates direction of (+) strand synthesis
>Addgene plasmid #122920 | YIp LYS2-KanMx | addgene full sequence | sequence record 239166 | Addgene NGS Result
GAATTTTAACAAAATATTAACGCTTACAATTTCCTGATGCGGTATTTTCTCCTTACGCATCTGTGCGGTA
TTTCACACCGCATAGATCAATTCCACTTGCAATTACATAAAAAATTCCGGCGGTTTTTCGCGTGTGACTC
AATGTCGAAATACCTGCCTAATGAACATGAACATCGCCCAAATGTATTTGAAGACCCGCTGGGAGAAGTT
CAAGATATATAAGTAACAAGCAGCCAATAGTATAAAAAAAAATCTGAGTTTATTACCTTTCCTGGAATTT
CAGTGAAAAACTGCTAATTATAGAGAGATATCACAGAGTTACTCACTAATGACTAACGAAAAGGTCTGGA
TAGAGAAGTTGGATAATCCAACTCTTTCAGTGTTACCACATGACTTTTTACGCCCACAACAAGAACCTTA
TACGAAACAAGCTACATATTCGTTACAGCTACCTCAGCTCGATGTGCCTCATGATAGTTTTTCTAACAAA
TACGCTGTCGCTTTGAGTGTATGGGCTGCATTGATATATAGAGTAACCGGTGACGATGATATTGTTCTTT
ATATTGCGAATAACAAAATCTTAAGATTCAATATTCAACCAACGTGGTCATTTAATGAGCTGTATTCTAC
AATTAACAATGAGTTGAACAAGCTCAATTCTATTGAGGCCAATTTTTCCTTTGACGAGCTAGCTGAAAAA
ATTCAAAGTTGCCAAGATCTGGAAAGGACCCCTCAGTTGTTCCGTTTGGCCTTTTTGGAAAACCAAGATT
TCAAATTAGACGAGTTCAAGCATCATTTAGTGGACTTTGCTTTGAATTTGGATACCAGTAATAATGCGCA
TGTTTTGAACTTAATTTATAACAGCTTACTGTATTCGAATGAAAGAGTAACCATTGTTGCGGACCAATTT
ACTCAATATTTGACTGCTGCGCTAAGCGATCCATCCAATTGCATAACTAAAATCTCTCTGATCACCGCAT
CATCCAAGGATAGTTTACCTGATCCAACTAAGAACTTGGGCTGGTGCGATTTCGTGGGGTGTATTCACGA
CATTTTCCAGGACAATGCTGAAGCCTTCCCAGAGAGAACCTGTGTTGTGGAGACTCCAACACTAAATTCC
GACAAGTCCCGTTCTTTCACTTATCGCGACATCAACCGCACTTCTAACATAGTTGCCCATTATTTGATTA
AAACAGGTATCAAAAGAGGTGATGTAGTGATGATCTATTCTTCTAGGGGTGTGGATTTGATGGTATGTGT
GATGGGTGTCTTGAAAGCCGGCGCAACCTTTTCAGTTATCGACCCTGCATATCCCCCAGCCAGACAAACC
ATTTACTTAGGTGTTGCTAAACCACGTGGGTTGATTGTTATTAGAGCTGCTGGACAATTGGATCAACTAG
TAGAAGATTACATCAATGATGAATTGGAGATTGTTTCAAGAATCAATTCCATCGCTATTCAAGAAAATGG
TACCATTGAAGGTGGCAAATTGGACAATGGCGAGGATGTTTTGGCTCCATATGATCACTACAAAGACACC
AGAACAGGTGTTGTAGTTGGACCAGATTCCAACCCAACCCTATCTTTCACATCTGGTTCCGAAGGTATTC
CTAAGGGTGTTCTTGGTAGACATTTTTCCTTGGCTTATTATTTCAATTGGATGTCCAAAAGGTTCAACTT
AACAGAAAATGATAAATTCACAATGCTGAGCGGTATTGCACATGATCCAATTCAAAGAGATATGTTTACA
CCATTATTTTTAGGTGCCCAATTGTATGTCCCTACTCAAGATGATATTGGTACACCGGGCCGTTTAGCGG
AATGGATGAGTAAGTATGGTTGCACAGTTACCCATTTAACACCTGCCATGGGTCAATTACTTACTGCCCA
AGCTACTACACCATTCCCTAAGTTACATCATGCGTTCTTTGTGGGTGACATTTTAACAAAACGTGATTGT
CTGAGGTTACAAACCTTGGCAGAAAATTGCCGTATTGTTAATATGTACGGTACCACTGAAACACAGCGTG
CAGTTTCTTATTTCGAAGTTAAATCAAAAAATGACGATCCAAACTTTTTGAAAAAATTGAAAGATGTCAT
GCCTGCTGGTAAAGGTATGTTGAACGTTCAGCTACTAGTTGTTAACAGGAACGATCGTACTCAAATATGT
GGTATTGGCGAAATAGGTGAGATTTATGTTCGTGCAGGTGGTTTGGCCGAAGGTTATAGAGGATTACCAG
AATTGAATAAAGAAAAATTTGTGAACAACTGGTTTGTTGAAAAAGATCACTGGAATTATTTGGATAAGGA
TAATGGTGAACCTTGGAGACAATTCTGGTTAGGTCCAAGAGATAGATTGTACAGAACGGGTGATTTAGGT
CGTTATCTACCAAACGGTGACTGTGAATGTTGCGGTAGGGCTGATGATCAAGTTAAAATTCGTGGGTTCA
GAATCGAATTAGGAGAAATAGATACGCACATTTCCCAACATCCATTGGTAAGAGAAAACATTACTTTAGT
TCGCAAAAATGCCGACAATGAGCCAACATTGATCACATTTATGGTCCCAAGATTTGACAAGCCAGATGAC
TTGTCTAAGTTCCAAAGTGATGTTCCAAAGGAGGTTGAAACTGACCCTATAGTTAAGGGCTTAATCGGTT
ACCATCTTTTATCCAAGGACATCAGGACTTTCTTAAAGAAAAGATTGGCTAGCTATGCTATGCCTTCCTT
GATTGTGGTTATGGATAAACTACCATTGAATCCAAATGGTAAAGTTGATAAGCCTAAACTTCAATTCCCA
ACTCCCAAGCAATTAAATTTGGTAGCTGAAAATACAGTTTCTGAAACTGACGACTCTCAGTTTACCAATG
TTGAGCGCGAGGTTAGAGACTTATGGTTAAGTATATTACCTACCAAGCCAGCATCTGTATCACCAGATGA
TTCGTTTTTCGATTTAGGTGGTCATTCTATCTTGGCTACCAAAATGATTTTTACCTTAAAGAAAAAGCTG
CAAGTTGATTTACCATTGGGCACAATTTTCAAGTATCCAACGATAAAGGCCTTTGCCGCGGAAATTGACA
GAATTAAATCATCGGGTGGATCATCTCAAGGTGAGGTCGTCGAAAATGTCACTGCAAATTATGCGGAAGA
CGCCAAGAAATTGGTTGAGACGCTACCAAGTTCGTACCCCTCTCGAGAATATTTTGTTGAACCTAATAGT
GCCGAAGGAAAAACAACAATTAATGTGTTTGTTACCGGTGTCACAGGATTTCTGGGCTCCTACATCCTTG
CAGATTTGTTAGGACGTTCTCCAAAGAACTACAGTTTCAAAGTGTTTGCCCACGTCAGGGCCAAGGATGA
AGAAGCTGCATTTGCAAGATTACAAAAGGCAGGTATCACCTATGGTACTTGGAACGAAAAATTTGCCTCA
AATATTAAAGTTGTATTAGGCGATTTATCTAAAAGCCAATTTGGTCTTTCAGATGAGAAGTGGATGGATT
TGGCAAACACAGTTGATATAATTATCCATAATGGTGCGTTAGTTCACTGGGTTTATCCATATGCCAAATT
GAGGGATCCAAATGTTATTTCAACTATCAATGTTATGAGCTTAGCCGCCGTCGGCAAGCCAAAGTTCTTT
GACTTTGTTTCCTCCACTTCTACTCTTGACACTGAATACTACTTTAATTTGTCAGATAAACTTGTTAGCG
AAGGGAAGCCAGGCATTTTAGAATCAGACGATTTAATGAACTCTGCAAGCGGGCTCACTGGTGGATATGG
TCAGTCCAAATGGGCTGCTGAGTACATCATTAGACGTGCAGGTGAAAGGGGCCTACGTGGGTGTATTGTC
AGACCAGGTTACGTAACAGGTGCCTCTGCCAATGGTTCTTCAAACACAGATGATTTCTTATTGAGATTTT
TGAAAGGTTCAGTCCAATTAGGTAAGATTCCAGATATCGAAAATTCCGTGAATATGGTTCCAGTAGATCA
TGTTGCTCGTGTTGTTGTTGCTACGTCTTTGAATCCTCCCAAAGAAAATGAATTGGCCGTTGCTCAAGTA
ACGGGTCACCCAAGAATATTATTCAAAGACTACTTGTATACTTTACACGATTATGGTTACGATGTCGAAA
TCGAAAGCTATTCTAAATGGAAGAAATCATTGGAGGCGTCTGTTATTGACAGGAATGAAGAAAATGCGTT
GTATCCTTTGCTACACATGGTCTTAGACAACTTACCTGAAAGTACCAAAGCTCCGGAACTAGACGATAGG
AACGCCGTGGCATCTTTAAAGAAAGACACCGCATGGACAGGTGTTGATTGGTCTAATGGAATAGGTGTTA
CTCCAGAAGAGGTTGGTATATATATTGCATTTTTAAACAAGGTTGGATTTTTACCTCCACCAACTCATAA
TGACAAACTTCCACTGCCAAGTATAGAACTAACTCAAGCGCAAATAAGTCTAGTTGCTTCAGGTGCTGGT
GCTCGTGGAAGCTCCGCAGCAGCTTAAGGTTGAGCATTACGTATGATATGTCCATGTACAATAATTAAAT
ATGAATTAGGAGAAAGACTTAGCTTCTTTTCGGGTGATGTCACTTAAAAACTCCGAGAATAATATATAAT
AAGAGAATAAAATATTAGTTATTGAATAAGAACTGTAAATCAGCTGGCGTTAGTCTGCTAATGGCAGCTT
CATCTTGGTTTATTGTAGCATGAATCATATTTGCCTTTTTTTCCTGTAATTCAATGATTCTTGCTTCTAT
ACTATCCTCAATGCAAAACCTTGTGATCTTCACAGGTCGATACTGACCAATTCTATGAACTCTATCACCA
CTTTGCCATTCAACACTAGGGTTCCACCATGGGTCTAAAATGAATACTTGCGAAGCTGATCTATGGTGCA
CTCTCAGTACAATCTGCTCTGATGCCGCATAGTTAAGCCAGCCCCGACACCCGCCAACACCCGCTGACGC
GCCCTGACGGGCTTGTCTGCTCCCGGCATCCGCTTACAGACAAGCTGTGACCGTCTCCGGGAGCTGCATG
TGTCAGAGGTTTTCACCGTCATCACCGAAACGCGCGAGACGAAAGGGCCTCGTGATACGCCTATTTTTAT
AGGTTAATGTCATGATCTGGATGGCGGCGTTAGTATCGAATCGACAGCAGTATAGCGACCAGCATTCACA
TACGATTGACGCATGATATTACTTTCTGCGCACTTAACTTCGCATCTGGGCAGATGATGTCGAGGCGAAA
AAAAATATAAATCACGCTAACATTTGATTAAAATAGAACAACTACAATATAAAAAAACTATACAAATGAC
AAGTTCTTGAAAACAAGAATCTTTTTATTGTCAGTACTGATTAGAAAAACTCATCGAGCATCAAATGAAA
CTGCAATTTATTCATATCAGGATTATCAATACCATATTTTTGAAAAAGCCGTTTCTGTAATGAAGGAGAA
AACTCACCGAGGCAGTTCCATAGGATGGCAAGATCCTGGTATCGGTCTGCGATTCCGACTCGTCCAACAT
CAATACAACCTATTAATTTCCCCTCGTCAAAAATAAGGTTATCAAGTGAGAAATCACCATGAGTGACGAC
TGAATCCGGTGAGAATGGCAAAAGCTTATGCATTTCTTTCCAGACTTGTTCAACAGGCCAGCCATTACGC
TCGTCATCAAAATCACTCGCATCAACCAAACCGTTATTCATTCGTGATTGCGCCTGAGCGAGACGAAATA
CGCGATCGCTGTTAAAAGGACAATTACAAACAGGAATCGAATGCAACCGGCGCAGGAACACTGCCAGCGC
ATCAACAATATTTTCACCTGAATCAGGATATTCTTCTAATACCTGGAATGCTGTTTTGCCGGGGATCGCA
GTGGTGAGTAACCATGCATCATCAGGAGTACGGATAAAATGCTTGATGGTCGGAAGAGGCATAAATTCCG
TCAGCCAGTTTAGTCTGACCATCTCATCTGTAACATCATTGGCAACGCTACCTTTGCCATGTTTCAGAAA
CAACTCTGGCGCATCGGGCTTCCCATACAATCGATAGATTGTCGCACCTGATTGCCCGACATTATCGCGA
GCCCATTTATACCCATATAAATCAGCATCCATGTTGGAATTTAATCGCGGCCTCGAAACGTGAGTCTTTT
CCTTACCCATGGTTGTTTATGTTCGGATGTGATGTGAGAACTGTATCCTAGCAAGATTTTAAAAGGAAGT
ATATGAAAGAAGAACCTCAGTGGCAAATCCTAACCTTTTATATTTCTCTACAGGGGCGCGGCGTGGGGAC
AATTCAACGCGTCTGTGAGGGGAGCGTTTCCCTGCTCGCAGGTCTGCAGCGAGGAGCCGTAATTTTTGCT
TCGCGCCGTGCGGCCATCAAAATGTATGGATGCAAATGATTATACATGGGGATGTATGGGCTAAATGTAC
GGGCGACAGTCACATCATGCCCCTGAGCTGCGCACGTCAAGACTGTCAAGGAGGGTATTCTGGGCCTCCA
TGTCGCTGGCCGGGTGACCCGGCGGGGACGAGGCAAGCTAAACAAGACGTCAGGTGGCACTTTTCGGGGA
AATGTGCGCGGAACCCCTATTTGTTTATTTTTCTAAATACATTCAAATATGTATCCGCTCATGAGACAAT
AACCCTGATAAATGCTTCAATAATATTGAAAAAGGAAGAGTATGAGTATTCAACATTTCCGTGTCGCCCT
TATTCCCTTTTTTGCGGCATTTTGCCTTCCTGTTTTTGCTCACCCAGAAACGCTGGTGAAAGTAAAAGAT
GCTGAAGATCAGTTGGGTGCACGAGTGGGTTACATCGAACTGGATCTCAACAGCGGTAAGATCCTTGAGA
GTTTTCGCCCCGAAGAACGTTTTCCAATGATGAGCACTTTTAAAGTTCTGCTATGTGGCGCGGTATTATC
CCGTATTGACGCCGGGCAAGAGCAACTCGGTCGCCGCATACACTATTCTCAGAATGACTTGGTTGAGTAC
TCACCAGTCACAGAAAAGCATCTTACGGATGGCATGACAGTAAGAGAATTATGCAGTGCTGCCATAACCA
TGAGTGATAACACTGCGGCCAACTTACTTCTGACAACGATCGGAGGACCGAAGGAGCTAACCGCTTTTTT
GCACAACATGGGGGATCATGTAACTCGCCTTGATCGTTGGGAACCGGAGCTGAATGAAGCCATACCAAAC
GACGAGCGTGACACCACGATGCCTGTAGCAATGGCAACAACGTTGCGCAAACTATTAACTGGCGAACTAC
TTACTCTAGCTTCCCGGCAACAATTAATAGACTGGATGGAGGCGGATAAAGTTGCAGGACCACTTCTGCG
CTCGGCCCTTCCGGCTGGCTGGTTTATTGCTGATAAATCTGGAGCCGGTGAGCGTGGGTCTCGCGGTATC
ATTGCAGCACTGGGGCCAGATGGTAAGCCCTCCCGTATCGTAGTTATCTACACGACGGGGAGTCAGGCAA
CTATGGATGAACGAAATAGACAGATCGCTGAGATAGGTGCCTCACTGATTAAGCATTGGTAACTGTCAGA
CCAAGTTTACTCATATATACTTTAGATTGATTTAAAACTTCATTTTTAATTTAAAAGGATCTAGGTGAAG
ATCCTTTTTGATAATCTCATGACCAAAATCCCTTAACGTGAGTTTTCGTTCCACTGAGCGTCAGACCCCG
TAGAAAAGATCAAAGGATCTTCTTGAGATCCTTTTTTTCTGCGCGTAATCTGCTGCTTGCAAACAAAAAA
ACCACCGCTACCAGCGGTGGTTTGTTTGCCGGATCAAGAGCTACCAACTCTTTTTCCGAAGGTAACTGGC
TTCAGCAGAGCGCAGATACCAAATACTGTTCTTCTAGTGTAGCCGTAGTTAGGCCACCACTTCAAGAACT
CTGTAGCACCGCCTACATACCTCGCTCTGCTAATCCTGTTACCAGTGGCTGCTGCCAGTGGCGATAAGTC
GTGTCTTACCGGGTTGGACTCAAGACGATAGTTACCGGATAAGGCGCAGCGGTCGGGCTGAACGGGGGGT
TCGTGCACACAGCCCAGCTTGGAGCGAACGACCTACACCGAACTGAGATACCTACAGCGTGAGCTATGAG
AAAGCGCCACGCTTCCCGAAGGGAGAAAGGCGGACAGGTATCCGGTAAGCGGCAGGGTCGGAACAGGAGA
GCGCACGAGGGAGCTTCCAGGGGGAAACGCCTGGTATCTTTATAGTCCTGTCGGGTTTCGCCACCTCTGA
CTTGAGCGTCGATTTTTGTGATGCTCGTCAGGGGGGCGGAGCCTATGGAAAAACGCCAGCAACGCGGCCT
TTTTACGGTTCCTGGCCTTTTGCTGGCCTTTTGCTCACATGTTCTTTCCTGCGTTATCCCCTGATTCTGT
GGATAACCGTATTACCGCCTTTGAGTGAGCTGATACCGCTCGCCGCAGCCGAACGACCGAGCGCAGCGAG
TCAGTGAGCGAGGAAGCGGAAGAGCGCCCAATACGCAAACCGCCTCTCCCCGCGCGTTGGCCGATTCATT
AATGCAGCTGGCACGACAGGTTTCCCGACTGGAAAGCGGGCAGTGAGCGCAACGCAATTAATGTGAGTTA
GCTCACTCATTAGGCACCCCAGGCTTTACACTTTATGCTTCCGGCTCGTATGTTGTGTGGAATTGTGAGC
GGATAACAATTTCACACAGGAAACAGCTATGACCATGATTACGCCAAGCGCGCAATTAACCCTCACTAAA
GGGAACAAAAGCTGGAGCTCCACCGCGGTGGCGGCCGCTCTAGAACTAGTGGATCCCCCGGGCTGCAGGA
ATTCGATATCAAGCTTATCGATACCGTCGACCTCGAGGGGGGGCCCGGTACCCAATTCGCCCTATAGTGA
GTCGTATTACGCGCGCTCACTGGCCGTCGTTTTACAACGTCGTGACTGGGAAAACCCTGGCGTTACCCAA
CTTAATCGCCTTGCAGCACATCCCCCTTTCGCCAGCTGGCGTAATAGCGAAGAGGCCCGCACCGATCGCC
CTTCCCAACAGTTGCGCAGCCTGAATGGCGAATGG
[124 nt withheld, positions 9066-9189]
C
[91 nt withheld, positions 9191-9281]
A
[49 nt withheld, positions 9283-9331]
CCTTTGACGTTGGAGTCCACGTTCTTT
[37 nt withheld, positions 9359-9395]
ACCCTATCTCGGTCTATTCTTTTGATTTATAAGGGATTTTGCCGATTTCGGCCTATTGGTTAAAAAATGA
GCTGATTTAACAAAAATTTAACGC
